Addgene plasmid #42608: pcDNA3-APX(W41F)-NES
Depositing lab: Alice Ting. Depositing organization: Massachusetts Institute of Technology. Publication: Proteomic Mapping of Mitochondria in Living Cells via Spatially Restricted Enzymatic Tagging. Rhee HW, Zou P, Udeshi ND, Martell JD, Mootha VK, Carr SA, Ting AY. Science. 2013 Jan 31. 10.1126/science.1230593 PubMed 23371551.
Backbone
  Vector backbone: pcDNA3
  Total vector size (bp): 6198
  Vector type: Mammalian Expression
Growth in bacteria
  Bacterial resistance: Ampicillin, 100 μg/mL
  Growth temperature: 37°C
  Growth strain: XL1 Blue
  Copy number: Unknown
Gene/Insert
  Gene/Insert name: soybean APX W41F (dimeric) -NES
  Species: soybean
  Insert size (bp): 810
  Mutation: W41F mutation
  Promoter: CMV
  Tag / fusion protein: Flag (N terminal on insert)
  Cloning method: Restriction Enzyme; 5′ cloning site NotI (not destroyed); 3′ cloning site XhoI (not destroyed)
  Sequencing primers: 5′ CMVf
Terms and licenses: Academic/Nonprofit Terms; Industry Terms: Not Available to Industry
Depositor comments: This plasmid is for expression of soybean APX W41F (dimeric) in mammalian cells under the CMV promoter. In this construct, APX has a C-terminal nuclear export signal (NES), with amino acid sequence LQLPPLERLTLD.
How to cite: pcDNA3-APX(W41F)-NES was a gift from Alice Ting (Addgene plasmid # 42608 ; http://n2t.net/addgene:42608 ; RRID:Addgene_42608)
