[The description below was written by a language model from this plasmid's Addgene catalogue record and pLannotate feature annotations shown in this document.]
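Description:
pcDNA3-APX(W41F)-NES is a 6.2 kb mammalian expression plasmid built on the pcDNA3 backbone. It is propagated in E. coli through a high-copy ColE1/pUC-type origin and selected with ampicillin via the bla gene. The backbone also carries an f1 origin for single-stranded DNA production. An SV40 early promoter drives a neomycin phosphotransferase cassette terminated by an SV40 poly(A) signal, which would allow G418 selection of stably transfected mammalian cells.

The payload is an 810 bp insert cloned between NotI and XhoI. It encodes soybean ascorbate peroxidase (APX) carrying the W41F mutation, in the dimeric form according to the depositor. The protein has an N-terminal Flag epitope for detection. A C-terminal nuclear export signal, which the annotation matches to the HIV Rev type, keeps the enzyme in the cytosol. Transcription is driven by the CMV immediate-early enhancer and promoter and terminated by the bovine growth hormone poly(A) signal. T7 and SP6 phage promoters flank the cloning region, as is standard for pcDNA3.

The automated annotation labels the coding region as a fragment of APEX2 and the tag as a 3xFLAG fragment. These are similarity matches to related parts. The catalogue record describes a single Flag tag and the W41F dimeric APX, not the later monomeric, A134P-bearing APEX2. The short hits to an HIV-1 LTR, ble and lacI are likewise probably backbone remnants or annotation artefacts.

The associated publication concerns proteomic mapping in living cells by spatially restricted enzymatic tagging. This points to use as a cytosol-localized engineered peroxidase for proximity labelling, although the record does not state the construct's specific role in that work.
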