Features (pLannotate 1.2.2; 23 found; start..end, strand, type, name):
     36..80      -  misc_feature   bom (fragment): basis of mobility region from pBR322
    235..614     +  enhancer       CMV enhancer: human cytomegalovirus immediate early enhancer
    615..818     +  promoter       CMV promoter: human cytomegalovirus (CMV) immediate early promoter
    814..847     +  LTR            5' LTR (truncated) (fragment): truncated 5' long terminal repeat (LTR) from HIV-1
    863..881     +  promoter       T7 promoter: promoter for bacteriophage T7 RNA polymerase
    913..936     +  CDS            3xFLAG (fragment): three tandem FLAG® epitope tags
    933..1680    +  CDS            APEX2 (fragment): soybean ascorbate peroxidase, engineered to serve as a monomeric tag for electron microscopy and live-cell proteomics (Lam et al., 2015) more active than the original APEX due to the A134P mutation
   1687..1713    +  CDS            NES: nuclear export signal from the HIV Rev protein (Fischer et al., 1995)
   1750..1768    -  promoter       SP6 promoter: promoter for bacteriophage SP6 RNA polymerase
   1794..2018    +  polyA_signal   bGH poly(A) signal: bovine growth hormone polyadenylation signal
   2022..2043    +  promoter       SV40 promoter (fragment): SV40 enhancer and early promoter
   2064..2492    +  rep_origin     f1 ori (sequence partly withheld): f1 bacteriophage origin of replication; arrow indicates direction of (+) strand synthesis
   2506..2836    +  promoter       SV40 promoter: SV40 enhancer and early promoter
   2903..3694    +  CDS            neo: KKA2_KLEPN - Also known as kan, nptII. Experimental evidence at protein level: Swiss-Prot protein existence level 1. Resistance to kanamycin, neomycin, paromomycin, ribostamycin, butirosin and gentamicin B. From Klebsiella pneumoniae.
   3718..3876    +  CDS            ble (fragment): BLE_KLEPN - Experimental evidence at protein level: Swiss-Prot protein existence level 1. Binding protein with a strong affinity to the bleomycin family of antibiotics. Binds to CL990; an antimitotic-antibiotic compound. From Klebsiella pneumoniae.
   3871..3992    +  polyA_signal   SV40 poly(A) signal: SV40 polyadenylation signal
   4065..4081    -  protein_bind   lac operator: The lac repressor binds to the lac operator to inhibit transcription in E. coli. This inhibition can be relieved by adding lactose or isopropyl-β-D-thiogalactopyranoside (IPTG). lac repressor encoded by lacI
   4089..4119    -  promoter       lac promoter: promoter for the E. coli lac operon
   4134..4155    -  protein_bind   CAP binding site: CAP binding activates transcription in the presence of cAMP. E. coli catabolite activator protein
   4168..4260    -  CDS            lacI (fragment): lac repressor; lacI; The lac repressor binds to the lac operator to inhibit transcription in E. coli. This inhibition can be relieved by adding lactose or isopropyl-β-D-thiogalactopyranoside (IPTG).
   4443..5031    -  rep_origin     ori: high-copy-number ColE1/pMB1/pBR322/pUC origin of replication
   5202..6062    -  CDS            AmpR: β-lactamase; bla; confers resistance to ampicillin, carbenicillin, and related antibiotics
   6063..6167    -  promoter       AmpR promoter: bla
>Addgene plasmid #42608 | pcDNA3-APX(W41F)-NES | depositor full sequence | sequence record 57673 | full plasmid sequence
GACGGATCGGGAGATCTCCCGATCCCCTATGGTCGACTCTCAGTACAATCTGCTCTGATGCCGCATAGTT
AAGCCAGTATCTGCTCCCTGCTTGTGTGTTGGAGGTCGCTGAGTAGTGCGCGAGCAAAATTTAAGCTACA
ACAAGGCAAGGCTTGACCGACAATTGCATGAAGAATCTGCTTAGGGTTAGGCGTTTTGCGCTGCTTCGCG
ATGTACGGGCCAGATATACGCGTTGACATTGATTATTGACTAGTTATTAATAGTAATCAATTACGGGGTC
ATTAGTTCATAGCCCATATATGGAGTTCCGCGTTACATAACTTACGGTAAATGGCCCGCCTGGCTGACCG
CCCAACGACCCCCGCCCATTGACGTCAATAATGACGTATGTTCCCATAGTAACGCCAATAGGGACTTTCC
ATTGACGTCAATGGGTGGACTATTTACGGTAAACTGCCCACTTGGCAGTACATCAAGTGTATCATATGCC
AAGTACGCCCCCTATTGACGTCAATGACGGTAAATGGCCCGCCTGGCATTATGCCCAGTACATGACCTTA
TGGGACTTTCCTACTTGGCAGTACATCTACGTATTAGTCATCGCTATTACCATGGTGATGCGGTTTTGGC
AGTACATCAATGGGCGTGGATAGCGGTTTGACTCACGGGGATTTCCAAGTCTCCACCCCATTGACGTCAA
TGGGAGTTTGTTTTGGCACCAAAATCAACGGGACTTTCCAAAATGTCGTAACAACTCCGCCCCATTGACG
CAAATGGGCGGTAGGCGTGTACGGTGGGAGGTCTATATAAGCAGAGCTCTCTGGCTAACTAGAGAACCCA
CTGCTTACTGGCTTATCGAAATTAATACGACTCACTATAGGGAGACCCAAGCTTGCGGCCGCCACCATGG
ACTACAAGGATGACGACGATAAGGGAAAGTCTTACCCAACTGTGAGTGCTGATTACCAGAAGGCCGTTGA
GAAGGCGAAGAAGAAGCTCAGAGGCTTCATCGCTGAGAAGAGATGCGCTCCTCTAATGCTCCGTTTGGCA
TTCCACTCTGCTGGAACCTTTGACAAGGGCACGAAGACCGGTGGACCCTTCGGAACCATCAAGCACCCTG
CCGAACTGGCTCACAGCGCTAACAACGGTCTTGACATCGCTGTTAGGCTTTTGGAGCCACTCAAGGCGGA
GTTCCCTATTTTGAGCTACGCCGATTTCTACCAGTTGGCTGGCGTTGTTGCCGTTGAGGTCACGGGTGGA
CCTGAAGTTCCATTCCACCCTGGAAGAGAGGACAAGCCTGAGCCACCACCAGAGGGTCGCTTGCCCGATG
CCACTAAGGGTTCTGACCATTTGAGAGATGTGTTTGGCAAAGCTATGGGGCTTACTGACCAAGATATCGT
TGCTCTATCTGGGGGTCACACTATTGGAGCTGCACACAAGGAGCGTTCTGGATTTGAGGGTCCCTGGACC
TCTAATCCTCTTATTTTCGACAACTCATACTTCACGGAGTTGTTGAGTGGTGAGAAGGAAGGTCTCCTTC
AGCTACCTTCTGACAAGGCTCTTTTGTCTGACCCTGTATTCCGCCCTCTCGTTGATAAATATGCAGCGGA
CGAAGATGCCTTCTTTGCTGATTACGCTGAGGCTCACCAAAAGCTTTCCGAGCTTGGGTTTGCTGATGCC
CTGCAGCTGCCCCCCCTGGAGCGCCTGACCCTGGACTAATAGCTCGAGCATGCATCTAGAGGGCCCTATT
CTATAGTGTCACCTAAATGCTAGAGCTCGCTGATCAGCCTCGACTGTGCCTTCTAGTTGCCAGCCATCTG
TTGTTTGCCCCTCCCCCGTGCCTTCCTTGACCCTGGAAGGTGCCACTCCCACTGTCCTTTCCTAATAAAA
TGAGGAAATTGCATCGCATTGTCTGAGTAGGTGTCATTCTATTCTGGGGGGTGGGGTGGGGCAGGACAGC
AAGGGGGAGGATTGGGAAGACAATAGCAGGCATGCTGGGGATGCGGTGGGCTCTATGGCTTCTGAGGCGG
AAAGAACCAGCTGGGGCTCTAGGGGGTATCCCC
[124 nt withheld, positions 2064-2187]
CGCCGGCTTTCCCCGTCAAGCTCTAAATCGGGGCA
[57 nt withheld, positions 2223-2279]
A
[49 nt withheld, positions 2281-2329]
CCTTTGACGTTGGAGTCCACGTTCTTTAATAGTGGACTCTTGTTCCAAACTGGAACAACACTCAACCCTA
TCTCGGTCTATTCTTTTGATTTATAAGGGATTTTGGGGATTTCGGCCTATTGGTTAAAAAATGAGCTGAT
TTAACAAAAATTTAACGCGAATTAATTCTGTGGAATGTGTGTCAGTTAGGGTGTGGAAAGTCCCCAGGCT
CCCCAGGCAGGCAGAAGTATGCAAAGCATGCATCTCAATTAGTCAGCAACCAGGTGTGGAAAGTCCCCAG
GCTCCCCAGCAGGCAGAAGTATGCAAAGCATGCATCTCAATTAGTCAGCAACCATAGTCCCGCCCCTAAC
TCCGCCCATCCCGCCCCTAACTCCGCCCAGTTCCGCCCATTCTCCGCCCCATGGCTGACTAATTTTTTTT
ATTTATGCAGAGGCCGAGGCCGCCTCTGCCTCTGAGCTATTCCAGAAGTAGTGAGGAGGCTTTTTTGGAG
GCCTAGGCTTTTGCAAAAAGCTCCCGGGAGCTTGTATATCCATTTTCGGATCTGATCAAGAGACAGGATG
AGGATCGTTTCGCATGATTGAACAAGATGGATTGCACGCAGGTTCTCCGGCCGCTTGGGTGGAGAGGCTA
TTCGGCTATGACTGGGCACAACAGACAATCGGCTGCTCTGATGCCGCCGTGTTCCGGCTGTCAGCGCAGG
GGCGCCCGGTTCTTTTTGTCAAGACCGACCTGTCCGGTGCCCTGAATGAACTGCAGGACGAGGCAGCGCG
GCTATCGTGGCTGGCCACGACGGGCGTTCCTTGCGCAGCTGTGCTCGACGTTGTCACTGAAGCGGGAAGG
GACTGGCTGCTATTGGGCGAAGTGCCGGGGCAGGATCTCCTGTCATCTCACCTTGCTCCTGCCGAGAAAG
TATCCATCATGGCTGATGCAATGCGGCGGCTGCATACGCTTGATCCGGCTACCTGCCCATTCGACCACCA
AGCGAAACATCGCATCGAGCGAGCACGTACTCGGATGGAAGCCGGTCTTGTCGATCAGGATGATCTGGAC
GAAGAGCATCAGGGGCTCGCGCCAGCCGAACTGTTCGCCAGGCTCAAGGCGCGCATGCCCGACGGCGAGG
ATCTCGTCGTGACCCATGGCGATGCCTGCTTGCCGAATATCATGGTGGAAAATGGCCGCTTTTCTGGATT
CATCGACTGTGGCCGGCTGGGTGTGGCGGACCGCTATCAGGACATAGCGTTGGCTACCCGTGATATTGCT
GAAGAGCTTGGCGGCGAATGGGCTGACCGCTTCCTCGTGCTTTACGGTATCGCCGCTCCCGATTCGCAGC
GCATCGCCTTCTATCGCCTTCTTGACGAGTTCTTCTGAGCGGGACTCTGGGGTTCGAAATGACCGACCAA
GCGACGCCCAACCTGCCATCACGAGATTTCGATTCCACCGCCGCCTTCTATGAAAGGTTGGGCTTCGGAA
TCGTTTTCCGGGACGCCGGCTGGATGATCCTCCAGCGCGGGGATCTCATGCTGGAGTTCTTCGCCCACCC
CAACTTGTTTATTGCAGCTTATAATGGTTACAAATAAAGCAATAGCATCACAAATTTCACAAATAAAGCA
TTTTTTTCACTGCATTCTAGTTGTGGTTTGTCCAAACTCATCAATGTATCTTATCATGTCTGTATACCGT
CGACCTCTAGCTAGAGCTTGGCGTAATCATGGTCATAGCTGTTTCCTGTGTGAAATTGTTATCCGCTCAC
AATTCCACACAACATACGAGCCGGAAGCATAAAGTGTAAAGCCTGGGGTGCCTAATGAGTGAGCTAACTC
ACATTAATTGCGTTGCGCTCACTGCCCGCTTTCCAGTCGGGAAACCTGTCGTGCCAGCTGCATTAATGAA
TCGGCCAACGCGCGGGGAGAGGCGGTTTGCGTATTGGGCGCTCTTCCGCTTCCTCGCTCACTGACTCGCT
GCGCTCGGTCGTTCGGCTGCGGCGAGCGGTATCAGCTCACTCAAAGGCGGTAATACGGTTATCCACAGAA
TCAGGGGATAACGCAGGAAAGAACATGTGAGCAAAAGGCCAGCAAAAGGCCAGGAACCGTAAAAAGGCCG
CGTTGCTGGCGTTTTTCCATAGGCTCCGCCCCCCTGACGAGCATCACAAAAATCGACGCTCAAGTCAGAG
GTGGCGAAACCCGACAGGACTATAAAGATACCAGGCGTTTCCCCCTGGAAGCTCCCTCGTGCGCTCTCCT
GTTCCGACCCTGCCGCTTACCGGATACCTGTCCGCCTTTCTCCCTTCGGGAAGCGTGGCGCTTTCTCAAT
GCTCACGCTGTAGGTATCTCAGTTCGGTGTAGGTCGTTCGCTCCAAGCTGGGCTGTGTGCACGAACCCCC
CGTTCAGCCCGACCGCTGCGCCTTATCCGGTAACTATCGTCTTGAGTCCAACCCGGTAAGACACGACTTA
TCGCCACTGGCAGCAGCCACTGGTAACAGGATTAGCAGAGCGAGGTATGTAGGCGGTGCTACAGAGTTCT
TGAAGTGGTGGCCTAACTACGGCTACACTAGAAGGACAGTATTTGGTATCTGCGCTCTGCTGAAGCCAGT
TACCTTCGGAAAAAGAGTTGGTAGCTCTTGATCCGGCAAACAAACCACCGCTGGTAGCGGTGGTTTTTTT
GTTTGCAAGCAGCAGATTACGCGCAGAAAAAAAGGATCTCAAGAAGATCCTTTGATCTTTTCTACGGGGT
CTGACGCTCAGTGGAACGAAAACTCACGTTAAGGGATTTTGGTCATGAGATTATCAAAAAGGATCTTCAC
CTAGATCCTTTTAAATTAAAAATGAAGTTTTAAATCAATCTAAAGTATATATGAGTAAACTTGGTCTGAC
AGTTACCAATGCTTAATCAGTGAGGCACCTATCTCAGCGATCTGTCTATTTCGTTCATCCATAGTTGCCT
GACTCCCCGTCGTGTAGATAACTACGATACGGGAGGGCTTACCATCTGGCCCCAGTGCTGCAATGATACC
GCGAGACCCACGCTCACCGGCTCCAGATTTATCAGCAATAAACCAGCCAGCCGGAAGGGCCGAGCGCAGA
AGTGGTCCTGCAACTTTATCCGCCTCCATCCAGTCTATTAATTGTTGCCGGGAAGCTAGAGTAAGTAGTT
CGCCAGTTAATAGTTTGCGCAACGTTGTTGCCATTGCTACAGGCATCGTGGTGTCACGCTCGTCGTTTGG
TATGGCTTCATTCAGCTCCGGTTCCCAACGATCAAGGCGAGTTACATGATCCCCCATGTTGTGCAAAAAA
GCGGTTAGCTCCTTCGGTCCTCCGATCGTTGTCAGAAGTAAGTTGGCCGCAGTGTTATCACTCATGGTTA
TGGCAGCACTGCATAATTCTCTTACTGTCATGCCATCCGTAAGATGCTTTTCTGTGACTGGTGAGTACTC
AACCAAGTCATTCTGAGAATAGTGTATGCGGCGACCGAGTTGCTCTTGCCCGGCGTCAATACGGGATAAT
ACCGCGCCACATAGCAGAACTTTAAAAGTGCTCATCATTGGAAAACGTTCTTCGGGGCGAAAACTCTCAA
GGATCTTACCGCTGTTGAGATCCAGTTCGATGTAACCCACTCGTGCACCCAACTGATCTTCAGCATCTTT
TACTTTCACCAGCGTTTCTGGGTGAGCAAAAACAGGAAGGCAAAATGCCGCAAAAAAGGGAATAAGGGCG
ACACGGAAATGTTGAATACTCATACTCTTCCTTTTTCAATATTATTGAAGCATTTATCAGGGTTATTGTC
TCATGAGCGGATACATATTTGAATGTATTTAGAAAAATAAACAAATAGGGGTTCCGCGCACATTTCCCCG
AAAAGTGCCACCTGACGTC
