>Addgene plasmid #42608 | pcDNA3-APX(W41F)-NES | depositor partial sequence | sequence record 57674 | This is the sequence for the insert only
ATGGACTACAAGGATGACGACGATAAGGGAAAGTCTTACCCAACTGTGAGTGCTGATTACCAGAAGGCCG
TTGAGAAGGCGAAGAAGAAGCTCAGAGGCTTCATCGCTGAGAAGAGATGCGCTCCTCTAATGCTCCGTTT
GGCATTCCACTCTGCTGGAACCTTTGACAAGGGCACGAAGACCGGTGGACCCTTCGGAACCATCAAGCAC
CCTGCCGAACTGGCTCACAGCGCTAACAACGGTCTTGACATCGCTGTTAGGCTTTTGGAGCCACTCAAGG
CGGAGTTCCCTATTTTGAGCTACGCCGATTTCTACCAGTTGGCTGGCGTTGTTGCCGTTGAGGTCACGGG
TGGACCTGAAGTTCCATTCCACCCTGGAAGAGAGGACAAGCCTGAGCCACCACCAGAGGGTCGCTTGCCC
GATGCCACTAAGGGTTCTGACCATTTGAGAGATGTGTTTGGCAAAGCTATGGGGCTTACTGACCAAGATA
TCGTTGCTCTATCTGGGGGTCACACTATTGGAGCTGCACACAAGGAGCGTTCTGGATTTGAGGGTCCCTG
GACCTCTAATCCTCTTATTTTCGACAACTCATACTTCACGGAGTTGTTGAGTGGTGAGAAGGAAGGTCTC
CTTCAGCTACCTTCTGACAAGGCTCTTTTGTCTGACCCTGTATTCCGCCCTCTCGTTGATAAATATGCAG
CGGACGAAGATGCCTTCTTTGCTGATTACGCTGAGGCTCACCAAAAGCTTTCCGAGCTTGGGTTTGCTGA
TGCCCTGCAGCTGCCCCCCCTGGAGCGCCTGACCCTGGAC
