>Addgene plasmid #42608 | pcDNA3-APX(W41F)-NES | addgene partial sequence | sequence record 59611 | CMV-F 5'-CGCAAATGGGCGGTAGGCGTG-3'
AGGATGACGACGATAAGGGAAAGTCTTACCCAACTGTGAGTGCTGATTACCAGAAGGCCGTTGAGAAGGC
GAAGAAGAAGCTCAGAGGCTTCATCGCTGAGAAGAGATGCGCTCCTCTAATGCTCCGTTTGGCATTCCAC
TCTGCTGGAACCTTTGACAAGGGCACGAAGACCGGTGGACCCTTCGGAACCATCAAGCACCCTGCCGAAC
TGGCTCACAGCGCTAACAACGGTCTTGACATCGCTGTTAGGCTTTTGGAGCCACTCAAGGCGGAGTTCCC
TATTTTGAGCTACGCCGATTTCTACCAGTTGGCTGGCGTTGTTGCCGTTGAGGTCACGGGTGGACCTGAA
GTTCCATTCCACCCTGGAAGAGAGGACAAGCCTGAGCCACCACCAGAGGGTCGCTTGCCCGATGCCACTA
AGGGTTCTGACCATTTGAGAGATGTGTTTGGCAAAGCTATGGGGCTTACTGACCAAGATATCGTTGCTCT
ATCTGGGGGTCACACTATTGGAGCTGCACACAAGGAGCGTTCTGGATTTGAGGGTCCCTGGACCTCTAAT
CCTCTTATTTTCGACAACTCATACTTCACGGAGTTGTTGAGTGGTGAGAAGGAAGGTCTCCTTCAGCTAC
CTTCTGACAAGGCTCTTTTGTCTGACCCTGTATTCCGCCCTCTCGTTGATAAATATGCAGCGGACGAAGA
TGCCTTCTTTGCTGATTACGCTGAGG
