>Addgene plasmid #42608 | pcDNA3-APX(W41F)-NES | addgene partial sequence | sequence record 60897 | BGH-rev 5'-TAGAAGGCACAGTCGAGG-3'
GAACTATAGAATAGGGCCCTCTAGATGCATGCTCGAGCTATTAGTCCAGGGTCAGGCGCTCCAGGGGGGG
CAGCTGCAGGGCATCAGCAAACCCAAGCTCGGAAAGCTTTTGGTGAGCCTCAGCGTAATCAGCAAAGAAG
GCATCTTCGTCCGCTGCATATTTATCAACGAGAGGGCGGAATACAGGGTCAGACAAAAGAGCCTTGTCAG
AAGGTAGCTGAAGGAGACCTTCCTTCTCACCACTCAACAACTCCGTGAAGTATGAGTTGTCGAAAATAAG
AGGATTAGAGGTCCAGGGACCCTCAAATCCAGAACGCTCCTTGTGTGCAGCTCCAATAGTGTGACCCCCA
GATAGAGCAACGATATCTTGGTCAGTAAGCCCCATAGCTTTGCCAAACACATCTCTCAAATGGTCAGAAC
CCTTAGTGGCATCGGGCAAGCGACCCTCTGGTGGTGGCTCAGGCTTGTCCTCTCTTCCAGGGTGGAATGG
AACTTCAGGTCCACCCGTGACCTCAACGGCAACAACGCCAGCCAACTGGTAGAAATCGGCGTAGCTCAAA
ATAGGGAACTCCGCCTTGAGTGGCTCCAAAAGCCTAACAGCGATGTCAAGACCGTTGTTAGCGCTGTGAG
CCAGTTCGGCAGGGTGCTTGATGGTTCCGAAGGGTCCACCGGTCTTCGTGCCCTTGTCAAAGGTTCCAGC
AGAGTGGAATGCCAAACGGAGCATTAGAGGAGCGCATCTCTTCTCAGCGATGAAGCCTCTGAGCTTCTTC
TTCGCCTTCTCAACGGCCTTCTGGTAATCAGCACTCACAGTTGGGTAAGACTTTCCCTTATCGTCGTCAT
CCTTGTAGTCCATGGTGGCGGCCGCAAGCTTGGGTCT
